>Addgene plasmid #228375 | Shim_CytC_87.18_SHI04112_TP_GFP_pK7fWG2_IVD_FP611 | addgene full sequence | sequence record 455854 | Addgene NGS Result
GAATAATGTGTGAGTAGTTCCCAGATAAGGGAATTAGGGTTCTTATAGGGTTTCGCTCATGTGTTGAGCA
TATAAGAAACCCTTAGTATGTATTTGTATTTGTAAAATACTTCTATCAATAAAATTTCTAATTCCTAAAA
CCAAAATCCAGTGACCTGCAGGCATGCGACGTCGGGCCCTCTAGAGGATCCCCGGGTACCGCGAATTATC
GATCATGAGCGGAGAATTAAGGGAGTCACGTTATGACCCCCGCCGATGACGCGGGACAAGCCGTTTTACG
TTTGGAACTGACAGAACCGCAACGTTGAAGGAGCCACTGAGCCGCGGGTTTCTGGAGTTTAATGAGCTAA
GCACATACGTCAGAAACCATTATTGCGCGTTCAAAAGTCGCCTAAGGTCACTATCAGCTAGCAAATATTT
CTTGTCAAAAATGCTCCACTGACGTTCCATAAATTCCCCTCGGTATCCAATTAGAGTCTCATATTCACTC
TCAACTCGATCGAGGCATGATTGAACAAGATGGATTGCACGCAGGTTCTCCGGCCGCTTGGGTGGAGAGG
CTATTCGGCTATGACTGGGCACAACAGACAATCGGCTGCTCTGATGCCGCCGTGTTCCGGCTGTCAGCGC
AGGGGCGCCCGGTTCTTTTTGTCAAGACCGACCTGTCCGGTGCCCTGAATGAACTCCAAGACGAGGCAGC
GCGGCTATCGTGGCTGGCCACGACGGGCGTTCCTTGCGCAGCTGTGCTCGACGTTGTCACTGAAGCGGGA
AGGGACTGGCTGCTATTGGGCGAAGTGCCGGGGCAGGATCTCCTGTCATCTCACCTTGCTCCTGCCGAGA
AAGTATCCATCATGGCTGATGCAATGCGGCGGCTGCATACGCTTGATCCGGCTACCTGCCCATTCGACCA
CCAAGCGAAACATCGCATCGAGCGAGCACGTACTCGGATGGAAGCCGGTCTTGTCGATCAGGATGATCTG
GACGAAGAGCATCAGGGGCTCGCGCCAGCCGAACTGTTCGCCAGGCTCAAGGCGCGGATGCCCGACGGCG
AGGATCTCGTCGTGACCCACGGCGATGCCTGCTTGCCGAATATCATGGTGGAAAATGGCCGCTTTTCTGG
ATTCATCGACTGTGGCCGGCTGGGTGTGGCGGACCGCTATCAGGACATAGCGTTGGCTACCCGTGATATT
GCTGAAGAGCTTGGCGGCGAATGGGCTGACCGCTTCCTCGTGCTTTACGGTATCGCCGCTCCCGATTCGC
AGCGCATCGCCTTCTATCGCCTTCTTGACGAGTTCTTCTGAGCGGGACTCTGGGGTTCGGACTCTAGCTA
GAGTCAAGCAGATCGTTCAAACATTTGGCAATAAAGTTTCTTAAGATTGAATCCTGTTGCCGGTCTTGCG
ATGATTATCATATAATTTCTGTTGAATTACGTTAAGCATGTAATAATTAACATGTAATGCATGACGTTAT
TTATGAGATGGGTTTTTATGATTAGAGTCCCGCAATTATACATTTAATACGCGATAGAAAACAAAATATA
GCGCGCAAACTAGGATAAATTATCGCGCGCGGTGTCATCTATGTTACTAGATCGACCGGCATGCAAGCTG
ATAATTCAATTCGGCGTTAATTCAGTACATTAAAAACGTCCGCAATGTGTTATTAAGTTGTCTAAGCGTC
AATTTGTTTACACCACAATATATCCTGCCACCAGCCAGCCAACAGCTCCCCGACCGGCAGCTCGGCACAA
AATCACCACTCGATACAGGCAGCCCATCAGTCCGGGACGGCGTCAGCGGGAGAGCCGTTGTAAGGCGGCA
GACTTTGCTCATGTTACCGATGCTATTCGGAAGAACGGCAACTAAGCTGCCGGGTTTGAAACACGGATGA
TCTCGCGGAGGGTAGCATGTTGATTGTAACGATGACAGAGCGTTGCTGCCTGTGATCAATTCGGGCACGA
ACCCAGTGGACATAAGCCTGTTCGGTTCGTAAGCTGTAATGCAAGTAGCGTATGCGCTCACGCAACTGGT
CCAGAACCTTGACCGAACGCAGCGGTGGTAACGGCGCAGTGGCGGTTTTCATGGCTTGTTATGACTGTTT
TTTTGGGGTACAGTCTATGCCTCGGGCATCCAAGCAGCAAGCGCGTTACGCCGTGGGTCGATGTTTGATG
TTATGGAGCAGCAACGATGTTACGCAGCAGGGCAGTCGCCCTAAAACAAAGTTAAACATCATGGGGGAAG
CGGTGATCGCCGAAGTATCGACTCAACTATCAGAGGTAGTTGGCGTCATCGAGCGCCATCTCGAACCGAC
GTTGCTGGCCGTACATTTGTACGGCTCCGCAGTGGATGGCGGCCTGAAGCCACACAGTGATATTGATTTG
CTGGTTACGGTGACCGTAAGGCTTGATGAAACAACGCGGCGAGCTTTGATCAACGACCTTTTGGAAACTT
CGGCTTCCCCTGGAGAGAGCGAGATTCTCCGCGCTGTAGAAGTCACCATTGTTGTGCACGACGACATCAT
TCCGTGGCGTTATCCAGCTAAGCGCGAACTGCAATTTGGAGAATGGCAGCGCAATGACATTCTTGCAGGT
ATCTTCGAGCCAGCCACGATCGACATTGATCTGGCTATCTTGCTGACAAAAGCAAGAGAACATAGCGTTG
CCTTGGTAGGTCCAGCGGCGGAGGAACTCTTTGATCCGGTTCCTGAACAGGATCTATTTGAGGCGCTAAA
TGAAACCTTAACGCTATGGAACTCGCCGCCCGACTGGGCTGGCGATGAGCGAAATGTAGTGCTTACGTTG
TCCCGCATTTGGTACAGCGCAGTAACCGGCAAAATCGCGCCGAAGGATGTCGCTGCCGACTGGGCAATGG
AGCGCCTGCCGGCCCAGTATCAGCCCGTCATACTTGAAGCTAGACAGGCTTATCTTGGACAAGAAGAAGA
TCGCTTGGCCTCGCGCGCAGATCAGTTGGAAGAATTTGTCCACTACGTGAAAGGCGAGATCACCAAGGTA
GTCGGCAAATAATGTCTAGCTAGAAATTCGTTCAAGCCGACGCCGCTTCGCGGCGCGGCTTAACTCAAGC
GTTAGATGCACTAAGCACATAATTGCTCACAGCCAAACTATCAGGTCAAGTCTGCTTTTATTATTTTTAA
GCGTGCATAATAAGCCCTACACAAATTGGGAGATATATCATGCATGACCAAAATCCCTTAACGTGAGTTT
TCGTTCCACTGAGCGTCAGACCCCGTAGAAAAGATCAAAGGATCTTCTTGAGATCCTTTTTTTCTGCGCG
TAATCTGCTGCTTGCAAACAAAAAAACCACCGCTACCAGCGGTGGTTTGTTTGCCGGATCAAGAGCTACC
AACTCTTTTTCCGAAGGTAACTGGCTTCAGCAGAGCGCAGATACCAAATACTGTCCTTCTAGTGTAGCCG
TAGTTAGGCCACCACTTCAAGAACTCTGTAGCACCGCCTACATACCTCGCTCTGCTAATCCTGTTACCAG
TGGCTGCTGCCAGTGGCGATAAGTCGTGTCTTACCGGGTTGGACTCAAGACGATAGTTACCGGATAAGGC
GCAGCGGTCGGGCTGAACGGGGGGTTCGTGCACACAGCCCAGCTTGGAGCGAACGACCTACACCGAACTG
AGATACCTACAGCGTGAGCTATGAGAAAGCGCCACGCTTCCCGAAGGGAGAAAGGCGGACAGGTATCCGG
TAAGCGGCAGGGTCGGAACAGGAGAGCGCACGAGGGAGCTTCCAGGGGGAAACGCCTGGTATCTTTATAG
TCCTGTCGGGTTTCGCCACCTCTGACTTGAGCGTCGATTTTTGTGATGCTCGTCAGGGGGGCGGAGCCTA
TGGAAAAACGCCAGCAACGCGGCCTTTTTACGGTTCCTGGCCTTTTGCTGGCCTTTTGCTCACATGTTCT
TTCCTGCGTTATCCCCTGATTCTGTGGATAACCGTATTACCGCCTTTGAGTGAGCTGATACCGCTCGCCG
CAGCCGAACGACCGAGCGCAGCGAGTCAGTGAGCGAGGAAGCGGAAGAGCGCCTGATGCGGTATTTTCTC
CTTACGCATCTGTGCGGTATTTCACACCGCATATGGTGCACTCTCAGTACAATCTGCTCTGATGCCGCAT
AGTTAAGCCAGTATACACTCCGCTATCGCTACGTGACTGGGTCATGGCTGCGCCCCGACACCCGCCAACA
CCCGCTGACGCGCCCTGACGGGCTTGTCTGCTCCCGGCATCCGCTTACAGACAAGCTGTGACCGTCTCCG
GGAGCTGCATGTGTCAGAGGTTTTCACCGTCATCACCGAAACGCGCGAGGCAGGGTGCCTTGATGTGGGC
GCCGGCGGTCGAGTGGCGACGGCGCGGCTTGTCCGCGCCCTGGTAGATTGCCTGGCCGTAGGCCAGCCAT
TTTTGAGCGGCCAGCGGCCGCGATAGGCCGACGCGAAGCGGCGGGGCGTAGGGAGCGCAGCGACCGAAGG
GTAGGCGCTTTTTGCAGCTCTTCGGCTGTGCGCTGGCCAGACAGTTATGCACAGGCCAGGCGGGTTTTAA
GAGTTTTAATAAGTTTTAAAGAGTTTTAGGCGGAAAAATCGCCTTTTTTCTCTTTTATATCAGTCACTTA
CATGTGTGACCGGTTCCCAATGTACGGCTTTGGGTTCCCAATGTACGGGTTCCGGTTCCCAATGTACGGC
TTTGGGTTCCCAATGTACGTGCTATCCACAGGAAAGAGACCTTTTCGACCTTTTTCCCCTGCTAGGGCAA
TTTGCCCTAGCATCTGCTCCGTACATTAGGAACCGGCGGATGCTTCGCCCTCGATCAGGTTGCGGTAGCG
CATGACTAGGATCGGGCCAGCCTGCCCCGCCTCCTCCTTCAAATCGTACTCCGGCAGGTCATTTGACCCG
ATCAGCTTGCGCACGGTGAAACAGAACTTCTTGAACTCTCCGGCGCTGCCACTGCGTTCGTAGATCGTCT
TGAACAACCATCTGGCTTCTGCCTTGCCTGCGGCGCGGCGTGCCAGGCGGTAGAGAAAACGGCCGATGCC
GGGATCGATCAAAAAGTAATCGGGGTGAACCGTCAGCACGTCCGGGTTCTTGCCTTCTGTGATCTCGCGG
TACATCCAATCAGCTAGCTCGATCTCGATGTACTCCGGCCGCCCGGTTTCGCTCTTTACGATCTTGTAGC
GGCTAATCAAGGCTTCACCCTCGGATACCGTCACCAGGCGGCCGTTCTTGGCCTTCTTCGTACGCTGCAT
GGCAACGTGCGTGGTGTTTAACCGAATGCAGGTTTCTACCAGGTCGTCTTTCTGCTTTCCGCCATCGGCT
CGCCGGCAGAACTTGAGTACGTCCGCAACGTGTGGACGGAACACGCGGCCGGGCTTGTCTCCCTTCCCTT
CCCGGTATCGGTTCATGGATTCGGTTAGATGGGAAACCGCCATCAGTACCAGGTCGTAATCCCACACACT
GGCCATGCCGGCCGGCCCTGCGGAAACCTCTACGTGCCCGTCTGGAAGCTCGTAGCGGATCACCTCGCCA
GCTCGTCGGTCACGCTTCGACAGACGGAAAACGGCCACGTCCATGATGCTGCGACTATCGCGGGTGCCCA
CGTCATAGAGCATCGGAACGAAAAAATCTGGTTGCTCGTCGCCCTTGGGCGGCTTCCTAATCGACGGCGC
ACCGGCTGCCGGCGGTTGCCGGGATTCTTTGCGGATTCGATCAGCGGCCGCTTGCCACGATTCACCGGGG
CGTGCTTCTGCCTCGATGCGTTGCCGCTGGGCGGCCTGCGCGGCCTTCAACTTCTCCACCAGGTCATCAC
CCAGCGCCGCGCCGATTTGTACCGGGCCGGATGGTTTGCGACCGCTCACGCCGATTCCTCGGGCTTGGGG
GTTCCAGTGCCATTGCAGGGCCGGCAGACAACCCAGCCGCTTACGCCTGGCCAACCGCCCGTTCCTCCAC
ACATGGGGCATTCCACGGCGTCGGTGCCTGGTTGTTCTTGATTTTCCATGCCGCCTCCTTTAGCCGCTAA
AATTCATCTACTCATTTATTCATTTGCTCATTTACTCTGGTAGCTGCGCGATGTATTCAGATAGCAGCTC
GGTAATGGTCTTGCCTTGGCGTACCGCGTACATCTTCAGCTTGGTGTGATCCTCCGCCGGCAACTGAAAG
TTGACCCGCTTCATGGCTGGCGTGTCTGCCAGGCTGGCCAACGTTGCAGCCTTGCTGCTGCGTGCGCTCG
GACGGCCGGCACTTAGCGTGTTTGTGCTTTTGCTCATTTTCTCTTTACCTCATTAACTCAAATGAGTTTT
GATTTAATTTCAGCGGCCAGCGCCTGGACCTCGCGGGCAGCGTCGCCCTCGGGTTCTGATTCAAGAACGG
TTGTGCCGGCGGCGGCAGTGCCTGGGTAGCTCACGCGCTGCGTGATACGGGACTCAAGAATGGGCAGCTC
GTACCCGGCCAGCGCCTCGGCAACCTCACCGCCGATGCGCGTGCCTTTGATCGCCCGCGACACGACAAAG
GCCGCTTGTAGCCTTCCATCCGTGACCTCAATGCGCTGCTTAACCAGCTCCACCAGGTCGGCGGTGGCCC
ATATGTCGTAAGGGCTTGGCTGCACCGGAATCAGCACGAAGTCGGCTGCCTTGATCGCGGACACAGCCAA
GTCCGCCGCCTGGGGCGCTCCGTCGATCACTACGAAGTCGCGCCGGCCGATGGCCTTCACGTCGCGGTCA
ATCGTCGGGCGGTCGATGCCGACAACGGTTAGCGGTTGATCTTCCCGCACGGCCGCCCAATCGCGGGCAC
TGCCCTGGGGATCGGAATCGACTAACAGAACATCGGCCCCGGCGAGTTGCAGGGCGCGGGCTAGATGGGT
TGCGATGGTCGTCTTGCCTGACCCGCCTTTCTGGTTAAGTACAGCGATAACCTTCATGCGTTCCCCTTGC
GTATTTGTTTATTTACTCATCGCATCATATACGCAGCGACCGCATGACGCAAGCTGTTTTACTCAAATAC
ACATCACCTTTTTAGACGGCGGCGCTCGGTTTCTTCAGCGGCCAAGCTGGCCGGCCAGGCCGCCAGCTTG
GCATCAGACAAACCGGCCAGGATTTCATGCAGCCGCACGGTTGAGACGTGCGCGGGCGGCTCGAACACGT
ACCCGGCCGCGATCATCTCCGCCTCGATCTCTTCGGTAATGAAAAACGGTTCGTCCTGGCCGTCCTGGTG
CGGTTTCATGCTTGTTCCTCTTGGCGTTCATTCTCGGCGGCCGCCAGGGCGTCGGCCTCGGTCAATGCGT
CCTCACGGAAGGCACCGCGCCGCCTGGCCTCGGTGGGCGTCACTTCCTCGCTGCGCTCAAGTGCGCGGTA
CAGGGTCGAGCGATGCACGCCAAGCAGTGCAGCCGCCTCTTTCACGGTGCGGCCTTCCTGGTCGATCAGC
TCGCGGGCGTGCGCGATCTGTGCCGGGGTGAGGGTAGGGCGGGGGCCAAACTTCACGCCTCGGGCCTTGG
CGGCCTCGCGCCCGCTCCGGGTGCGGTCGATGATTAGGGAACGCTCGAACTCGGCAATGCCGGCGAACAC
GGTCAACACCATGCGGCCGGCCGGCGTGGTGGTGTCGGCCCACGGCTCTGCCAGGCTACGCAGGCCCGCG
CCGGCCTCCTGGATGCGCTCGGCAATGTCCAGTAGGTCGCGGGTGCTGCGGGCCAGGCGGTCTAGCCTGG
TCACTGTCACAACGTCGCCAGGGCGTAGGTGGTCAAGCATCCTGGCCAGCTCCGGGCGGTCGCGCCTGGT
GCCGGTGATCTTCTCGGAAAACAGCTTGGTGCAGCCGGCCGCGTGCAGTTCGGCCCGTTGGTTGGTCAAG
TCCTGGTCGTCGGTGCTGACGCGGGCATAGCCCAGCAGGCCAGCGGCGGCGCTCTTGTTCATGGCGTAAT
GTCTCCGGTTCTAGTCGCAAGTATTCTACTTTATGCGACTAAAACACGCGACAAGAAAACGCCAGGAAAA
GGGCAGGGCGGCAGCCTGTCGCGTAACTTAGGACTTGTGCGACATGTCGTTTTCAGAAGACGGCTGCACT
GAACGTCAGAAGCCGACTGCACTATAGCAGCGGAGGGGTTGGATCAAAGTACTTTAAAGTACTTTAAAGT
ACTTTAAAGTACTTTGATCCCGAGGGGAACCCTGTGGTTGGCATGCACATACAAATGGACGAACGGATAA
ACCTTTTCACGCCCTTTTAAATATCCGATTATTCTAATAAACGCTCTTTTCTCTTAGGTTTACCCGCCAA
TATATCCTGTCAAACACTGATAGTTTAAACTGAAGGCGGGAAACGACAATCTGATCCAAGCTCAAGCTAA
GCTTGAGCTCTCCCATATGGTCGACTAGAGCCAAGCTGATCTCCTTTGCCCCGGAGATCACCATGGACGA
CTTTCTCTATCTCTACGATCTAGGAAGAAAGTTCGACGGAGAAGGTGACGATACCATGTTCACCACCGAT
AATGAGAAGATTAGCCTCTTCAATTTCAGAAAGAATGCTGACCCACAGATGGTTAGAGAGGCTGCAGGTC
AACATGGTGGAGCACGACACACTTGTCTACTCCAAAAATATCAAAGATACAGTCTCAGAAGACCAAAGGG
CAATTGAGACTTTTCAACAAAGGGTAATATCCGGAAACCTCCTCGGATTCCATTGCCCAGCTATCTGTCA
CTTTATTGTGAAGATAGTGGAAAAGGAAGGTGGCTCCTACAAATGCCATCATTGCGATAAAGGAAAGGCC
ATCGTTGAAGATGCCTCTGCCGACAGTGGTCCCAAAGATGGACCCCCACCCACGAGGAGCATCGTGGAAA
AAGAAGACGTTCCAACCACGTCTTCAAAGCAAGTGGATTGATGTGATAACATGGTGGAGCACGACACACT
TGTCTACTCCAAAAATATCAAAGATACAGTCTCAGAAGACCAAAGGGCAATTGAGACTTTTCAACAAAGG
GTAATATCCGGAAACCTCCTCGGATTCCATTGCCCAGCTATCTGTCACTTTATTGTGAAGATAGTGGAAA
AGGAAGGTGGCTCCTACAAATGCCATCATTGCGATAAAGGAAAGGCCATCGTTGAAGATGCCTCTGCCGA
CAGTGGTCCCAAAGATGGACCCCCACCCACGAGGAGCATCGTGGAAAAAGAAGACGTTCCAACCACGTCT
TCAAAGCAAGTGGATTGATGTGATATCTCCACTGACGTAAGGGATGACGCACAATCCCACTATCCTTCGC
AAGACCCTTCCTCTATATAAGGAAGTTCATTTCATTTGGAGAGGACCTCGAGAATTCACAAGTTTGTACA
AAAAAGCAGGCTCCGCGGCCGCCCCCTTCACCATGCAGAGGTTTTTCTCCGCCAGATCGATTCTCGGTTA
CGCCGTCAAGACGCGGAGGAGGTCTTTCTCTTCTCGTTCTTCGTCTCTCCTATTCGACGACACTCAGTTA
CAGTTTAAAGAAAGTGTATCCAAGTTTGCGCAAGATAGGATCCCGCACGGGATGAACTCACTGATCAAGG
AAAATATGCGTATGATGGTGGTCATGGAAGGTTCGGTCAACGGCTACCAATTCAAATGCACAGGTGAAGG
AGATGGCAATCCATACATGGGAACTCAAACCATGAGGATCAAAGTCGTCGAGGGAGGACCTCTGCCATTT
GCCTTTGACATTCTTGCCACAAGCTTCATGTATGGCAGCAAGACTTTTATCAAGCACACTAAAGGCATTC
CTGATTTCTTTAAACAGTCCTTTCCTGAGGGTTTTACTTGGGAAAGAGTTACAAGATACGAAGATGGTGG
AGTCTTTACCGTTATGCAGGACACCAGCCTTGAAGATGGCTGTCTCGTTTACCACGCCAAAGTCACTGGG
GTAAACTTTCCCTCCAATGGTGCCGTGATGCAGAAGAAGACCAAGGGTTGGGAGCCAAATACAGAGATGC
TGTATCCAGCAGATGGTGGTCTGAGGGGATACTCTCAAATGGCACTGAATGTTGATGGTGGTGGCTATCT
GTCTTGCTCTTTCGAAACAACTTACAGGTCAAAAAAGACCGTCGAGAACTTCAAGATGCCCGGTTTCCAT
TTTGTTGATCACCGCCTGGAAAGGTTAGAGGAAAGTGACAAGGAAATGTTCGTAGTACAACACGAACACG
CAGTTGCCAAGTTCTGTGACCTTCCATCCAAACTGGGACGTCTTTGAAAGGGTGGGCGCGCCGACCCAGC
TTTCTTGTACAAAGTGGTTTACCCATACGATGTTCCAGATTACGCTTGAGAGCTCGCATAATTCTCAACA
CAACATATACAAAACAAACGAATCTCAAGCAATCAAGCATTCTACTTCTATTGCAGCAATTTAAATCATT
TCTTTTAAAGCAAAAGCAATTTTCTGAAAATTTTCACCATTTACGAACGATAGCCATGGCACTCATCTTT
GGCACAGTCAACGCTAACATCCTGAAGGAAGTGTTCGGTGGAGCTCGGTACCCGGGGATCCTCTAGAGTC
CGCAAAAATCACCAGTCTCTCTCTACAAATCTATCTCTCTCTATTTTTCTCCAGAATAATGTGTGAGTAG
TTCCCAGATAAGGGAATTAGGGTTCTTATAGGGTTTCGCTCATGTGTTGAGCATATAAGAAACCCTTAGT
ATGTATTTGTATTTGTAAAATACTTCTATCAATAAAATTTCTAATTCCTAAAACCAAAATCCAGTGACCT
GCAGGCATGCAAGCTTGGCACTGGCCCTACGCGGCAGGTCTCATCAAGACGATCTACCCGAGTAATAATC
TCCAGGAGATCAAATACCTTCCCAAGAAGGTTAAAGATGCAGTCAAAAGATTCAGGACTAACTGCATCAA
GAACACAGAGAAAGATATATTTCTCAAGATCAGAAGTACTATTCCAGTATGGACGATTCAAGGCTTGCTT
CATAAACCAAGGCAAGTAATAGAGATTGGAGTCTCTAAGAAAGTAGTTCCTACTGAATCAAAGGCCATGG
AGTCAAAAATTCAGATCGAGGATCTAACAGAACTCGCCGTGAAGACTGGCGAACAGTTCATACAGAGTCT
TTTACGACTCAATGACAAGAAGAAAATCTTCGTCAACATGGTGGAGCACGACACTCTCGTCTACTCCAAG
AATATCAAAGATACAGTCTCAGAAGACCAAAGGGCTATTGAGACTTTTCAACAAAGGGTAATATCGGGAA
ACCTCCTCGGATTCCATTGCCCAGCTATCTGTCACTTCATCAAAAGGACAGTAGAAAAGGAAGGTGGCAC
CTACAAATGCCATCATTGCGATAAAGGAAAGGCTATCGTTCAAGATGCCCCTGCCGACAGTGGTCCCAAA
GATGGACCCCCACCCACGAGGAGCATCGTGGAAAAAGAAGACGTTCCAACCACGTCTTCAAAGCAAGTGG
ATTGATGTGATATCTCCACTGACGTAAGGGATGACGCACAATCCCACTATCCTTCGCAAGACCCTTCCTC
TATATAAGGAAGTTCATTTCATTTGGAGAGGACTCCGGTATTTTTACAACAATTACCACAACAAAACAAA
CAACAAACAACATTACAATTTACTATTCTAGTCGACCTGCAGGCGGCCGCACTAGTGATATCACAAGTTT
GTACAAAAAAGCAGGCTCCGCGGCCGCCCCCTTCACCATGCTTAAGGCTGCTGGAAGAAGATTTTCTCTT
ATTGCTTGGAGAGGATCTTCTATTTCTTCTTTTACTTCTGCTTCTCATTGTTATATTCATTCTATTCATG
GAAATGCTGCTGCTGCTGGAGTTCATAGACCAGATACTCTTTCTATTGCTGGAGGACTTATTAGAGGATT
TTCTGCTGGAGCTCTTGATAGATCTCATGAAAAGGGTGGGCGCGCCGACCCAGCTTTCTTGTACAAAGTG
GTGATATCAATGGTGAGCAAGGGCGAGGAGCTGTTCACCGGGGTGGTGCCCATCCTGGTCGAGCTGGACG
GCGACGTAAACGGCCACAAGTTCAGCGTGTCCGGCGAGGGCGAGGGCGATGCCACCTACGGCAAGCTGAC
CCTGAAGTTCATCTGCACCACCGGCAAGCTGCCCGTGCCCTGGCCCACCCTCGTGACCACCCTGACCTAC
GGCGTGCAGTGCTTCAGCCGCTACCCCGACCACATGAAGCAGCACGACTTCTTCAAGTCCGCCATGCCCG
AAGGCTACGTCCAGGAGCGCACCATCTTCTTCAAGGACGACGGCAACTACAAGACCCGCGCCGAGGTGAA
GTTCGAGGGCGACACCCTGGTGAACCGCATCGAGCTGAAGGGCATCGACTTCAAGGAGGACGGCAACATC
CTGGGGCACAAGCTGGAGTACAACTACAACAGCCACAACGTCTATATCATGGCCGACAAGCAGAAGAACG
GCATCAAGGTGAACTTCAAGATCCGCCACAACATCGAGGACGGCAGCGTGCAGCTCGCCGACCACTACCA
GCAGAACACCCCCATCGGCGACGGCCCCGTGCTGCTGCCCGACAACCACTACCTGAGCACCCAGTCCGCC
CTGAGCAAAGACCCCAACGAGAAGCGCGATCACATGGTCCTGCTGGAGTTCGTGACCGCCGCCGGGATCA
CTCTCGGCATGGACGAGCTGTACAAGTAACCGCGGCCATGCTAGAGTCCGCAAAAATCACCAGTCTCTCT
CTACAAATCTATCTCTCTCTATTTTTCTCCA
Features (pLannotate 1.2.2; 34 found; start..end, strand, type, name):
    179..201     -  misc_feature   MCS (fragment): pUC18/19 multiple cloning site
    294..473     +  promoter       NOS promoter: nopaline synthase promoter
    507..1298    +  CDS            neo: KKA2_KLEPN - Also known as kan, nptII. Experimental evidence at protein level: Swiss-Prot protein existence level 1. Resistance to kanamycin, neomycin, paromomycin, ribostamycin, butirosin and gentamicin B. From Klebsiella pneumoniae.
   1341..1593    +  terminator     NOS terminator: nopaline synthase terminator and poly(A) signal
   1686..1710    -  misc_feature   LB T-DNA repeat: left border repeat from nopaline C58 T-DNA
   1969..1992    +  promoter       Pc promoter (fragment): intI1 (promoter lies within the coding sequence); class 1 integron promoter
   2168..2224    +  CDS            GmR (fragment): gentamycin acetyltransferase; aacC1; confers resistance to gentamycin
   2235..3022    +  CDS            SmR (fragment): aminoglycoside adenylyltransferase (Murphy, 1985); aadA; confers resistance to spectinomycin and streptomycin
   3268..3856    +  rep_origin     ori: high-copy-number ColE1/pMB1/pBR322/pUC origin of replication
   4042..4182    -  misc_feature   bom: basis of mobility region from pBR322
   4284..4323    -  CDS            rop (fragment): Rop protein, which maintains plasmids at low copy number; rop
   4526..4720    -  rep_origin     pVS1 oriV: origin of replication for the Pseudomonas plasmid pVS1 (Heeb et al., 2000)
   4786..5859    -  CDS            pVS1 RepA: replication protein from the Pseudomonas plasmid pVS1 (Heeb et al., 2000)
   6288..6917    -  CDS            pVS1 StaA: stability protein from the Pseudomonas plasmid pVS1 (Heeb et al., 2000)
   7477..7878    -  CDS            Y4CG_SINFN (fragment): Protein inferred from homology: Swiss-Prot protein existence level 3. From Sinorhizobium fredii (strain NBRC 101917 / NGR234).
   8248..8272    -  misc_feature   RB T-DNA repeat: right border repeat from nopaline C58 T-DNA
   8321..8533    +  CDS            IBMP_CAMVB (fragment): Experimental evidence at protein level: Swiss-Prot protein existence level 1. Enhances the ribosomal termination-reinitiation event leading to the translation of major open reading frames on the polycistronic viral RNAs. From Cauliflower mosaic virus (strain Bari 1) (CaMV).
   8615..9286    +  promoter       CaMV 35S promoter (enhanced): cauliflower mosaic virus 35S promoter with a duplicated enhancer region
   9298..9322    +  protein_bind   attB1: mutant version of attB; recombination site for the Gateway® BP reaction BP Clonase™
   9343..9498    +  CDS            IVD (fragment): IVD_ARATH - Experimental evidence at protein level: Swiss-Prot protein existence level 1. Involved in degradation of the branched-chain amino acids, phytol and lysine for the supply of carbon and electrons to the ETF/ETFQO complex during dark-induced sugar starvation. From Arabidopsis thaliana (Mouse-ear cress).
   9502..10194   +  CDS            eqFP611: eqFP611 is a basic (constitutively fluorescent) red fluorescent protein published in 2002, derived from Entacmaea quadricolor. It has very low acid sensitivity.
  10214..10238   -  protein_bind   attB2: mutant version of attB; recombination site for the Gateway® BP reaction BP Clonase™
  10240..10267   +  CDS            3xHA (fragment): three tandem HA epitope tags
  10308..10344   +  ncRNA          PK1-TEV CVMV: Accession: RF01102 - 5'-leader pseudoknot of TEV/CVMV
  10471..10500   +  misc_feature   MCS (fragment): pUC18/19 multiple cloning site
  10546..10705   +  polyA_signal   CaMV poly(A) signal (fragment): cauliflower mosaic virus polyadenylation signal
  10706..10726   +  misc_feature   MCS (fragment): pUC18/19 multiple cloning site
  11169..11513   +  promoter       CaMV 35S promoter: strong constitutive promoter from cauliflower mosaic virus
  11466..11512   +  promoter       minimal CaMV 35S promoter: minimal 35S promoter from cauliflower mosaic virus
  11545..11570   +  misc_feature   TMV Ω (fragment): translational enhancer from the tobacco mosaic virus 5'-leader sequence (Gallie et al., 1988)
  11613..11637   +  protein_bind   attB1: mutant version of attB; recombination site for the Gateway® BP reaction BP Clonase™
  11878..11902   -  protein_bind   attB2: mutant version of attB; recombination site for the Gateway® BP reaction BP Clonase™
  11910..12629   +  CDS            EGFP: the original enhanced GFP (Yang et al., 1996) mammalian codon-optimized
  12694..152     +  polyA_signal   CaMV poly(A) signal (fragment) (across the origin): cauliflower mosaic virus polyadenylation signal
