[The description below was written by a language model from this plasmid's Addgene catalogue record and pLannotate feature annotations shown in this document.]
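Description:
Shim_CytC_87.18_SHI04112_TP_GFP_pK7fWG2_IVD_FP611 is a 12.7 kb plant expression binary vector built on a modified pK7FWG2-type Gateway backbone for Agrobacterium-mediated delivery. The vector backbone outside the T-DNA carries a high-copy ColE1/pUC-type origin with the pBR322 bom region for propagation in E. coli, the pVS1 oriV with RepA and StaA for replication and stable maintenance in Agrobacterium, and an aadA (SmR) gene conferring the spectinomycin resistance used for bacterial selection. Between the nopaline-type left and right T-DNA border repeats sits a NOS promoter–nptII–NOS terminator cassette that provides kanamycin selection in plant cells.

The T-DNA holds two fluorescent reporter cassettes. In the first, a CaMV 35S promoter followed by a TMV Ω leader fragment drives a short insert flanked by attB1 and attB2 sites, the product of Gateway recombination. This insert is unannotated in the feature table but corresponds by position to the catalogued N-terminal transit peptide of Sapria himalayana cytochrome c, and it is fused at its C terminus to EGFP and followed by a CaMV poly(A) signal. In the second cassette, an enhanced (duplicated-enhancer) 35S promoter expresses an N-terminal fragment of Arabidopsis isovaleryl-CoA dehydrogenase (IVD) fused to the red fluorescent protein eqFP611. This fusion presumably serves as a built-in mitochondrial marker, although the record does not say so explicitly.

Co-expression from a single T-DNA allows the GFP signal to be compared with the red reference in the same cells. According to the record, this peptide has demonstrated mitochondrial targeting, and the plasmid serves as a proof-of-concept control for a related construct from the same collection. The record gives the backbone name with a slightly different suffix (FP612) than the plasmid name (FP611).
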