Addgene plasmid #228375: Shim_CytC_87.18_SHI04112_TP_GFP_pK7fWG2_IVD_FP611
Purpose: Expresses N-term transit peptide from Sapria himalayana Cytochrome C with demonstrated mito targeting; proof-of-concept for Plasmid 228371
Depositing lab: Daniel Sloan. Depositing organization: Colorado State University, Fort Collins. Publication: Photosynthetic demands on translational machinery drive retention of redundant tRNA metabolism in plant organelles. DeTar RA, Chustecki JM, Martinez-Hottovy A, Ceriotti LF, Broz AK, Lou X, Sanchez-Puerta MV, Elowsky C, Christensen AC, Sloan DB. Proc Natl Acad Sci U S A. 2024 Dec 24;121(52):e2421485121. doi: 10.1073/pnas.2421485121. Epub 2024 Dec 18. PubMed 39693336.
Backbone
  Vector backbone: pK7fWG2_IVD_FP612
  Vector type: Plant Expression
Growth in bacteria
  Bacterial resistance: Spectinomycin, 50 μg/mL
  Growth temperature: 37°C
  Growth strain: DH5alpha
  Copy number: High Copy
Gene/Insert
  Gene/Insert name: N-terminal transit peptide from S. himalayana Cytochrome C with demonstrated mito targeting.
  Species: Sapria himalayana
  Tag / fusion protein: Green Florescent Protien (C terminal on insert)
  Cloning method: Gateway Cloning
Terms and licenses: Academic/Nonprofit Terms; Industry Terms
How to cite: Shim_CytC_87.18_SHI04112_TP_GFP_pK7fWG2_IVD_FP611 was a gift from Daniel Sloan (Addgene plasmid # 228375 ; http://n2t.net/addgene:228375 ; RRID:Addgene_228375)
